Addgene plasmid #54249: mEmerald-Sec61-C-18
Purpose: Localization: Endoplasmic Reticulum, Excitation: 487, Emission: 509
Depositing lab: Michael Davidson. Depositing organization: Florida State University, Tallahassee.
Backbone
  Vector backbone: mEmerald-C1
  Backbone size w/o insert (bp): 4750
  Vector type: Mammalian Expression
  Selectable markers: Neomycin (select with G418)
Growth in bacteria
  Bacterial resistance: Kanamycin, 50 μg/mL
  Growth temperature: 37°C
  Growth strain: DH5alpha
  Copy number: High Copy
Gene/Insert
  Gene/Insert name: Sec61 (alt name: NM_006808.2)
  Species: H. sapiens (human)
  Entrez Gene: SEC61B
  Promoter: CMV
  Tag / fusion protein: mEmerald (N terminal on backbone)
  Cloning method: Unknown
  Sequencing primers: 5′ CMV-F; 3′ SV40pA-R
Terms and licenses: Academic/Nonprofit Terms; Industry Terms
Depositor comments: . Excitation = 487; Emission = 509. Localization data: Endoplasmic Reticulum
How to cite: mEmerald-Sec61-C-18 was a gift from Michael Davidson (Addgene plasmid # 54249 ; http://n2t.net/addgene:54249 ; RRID:Addgene_54249)
