[The description below was written by a language model from this plasmid's Addgene catalogue record.]
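Description:
mEmerald-Sec61-C-18 is a mammalian expression plasmid built on the mEmerald-C1 backbone (about 4.75 kb without the insert) that produces a fluorescent marker for the endoplasmic reticulum. It is propagated in E. coli as a high-copy plasmid under kanamycin selection. The record also lists a neomycin marker, so transfected mammalian cells can be selected with G418 to obtain stable lines. No feature table accompanies the entry, so the specific replication origin and the arrangement of the resistance cassette are not stated.

The payload is human Sec61, linked in the record to the SEC61B gene, which encodes the beta subunit of the Sec61 protein translocation channel in the ER membrane. Expression is driven by the CMV promoter, a strong constitutive promoter in most mammalian cell types. The listed SV40pA reverse sequencing primer suggests an SV40 polyadenylation signal downstream of the insert. In the C1-style layout the fluorescent protein comes from the backbone and sits at the N terminus of the fusion, with Sec61 joined to its C-terminal end. The "18" in the name may refer to the linker length between the two, but the record does not say so, and the cloning method is recorded as unknown. mEmerald is a bright green GFP derivative, here listed with excitation at 487 nm and emission at 509 nm.

The stated localization is the endoplasmic reticulum, so the construct is suited to labelling the ER network in live or fixed cells for fluorescence microscopy, for example to follow ER morphology and dynamics or as a green-channel reference in colocalization experiments.
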