>Addgene plasmid #54249 | mEmerald-Sec61-C-18 | depositor partial sequence | sequence record 84393 | insert sequence
GTGACGTCAGATCCGCTAGCGCTACCGGTCGCCACCATGGTGAGCAAGGGCGAGGAGCTGTTCACCGGGG
TGGTGCCCATCCTGGTCGAGCTGGACGGCGACGTAAACGGCCACAAGTTCAGCGTGTCCGGCGAGGGCGA
GGGCGATGCCACCTACGGCAAGCTGACCCTGAAGTTCATCTGCACCACCGGCAAGCTGCCCGTGCCCTGG
CCCACCCTCGTGACCACCTTGACCTACGGCGTGCAGTGCTTCGCCCGCTACCCCGACCACATGAAGCAGC
ACGACTTCTTCAAGTCCGCCATGCCCGAAGGCTACGTCCAGGAGCGCACCATCTTCTTCAAGGACGACGG
CAACTACAAGACCCGCGCCGAGGTGAAGTTCGAGGGCGACACCCTGGTGAACCGCATCGAGCTGAAGGGC
ATCGACTTCAAGGAGGACGGCAACATCCTGGGGCACAAGCTGGAGTACAACTACAACAGCCACAAGGTCT
ATATCACCGCCGACAAGCAGAAGAACGGCATCAAGGTGAACTTCAAGACCCGCCACAACATCGAGGACGG
CAGCGTGCAGCTCGCCGACCACTACCAGCAGAACACCCCCATCGGCGACGGCCCCGTGCTGCTGCCCGAC
AACCACTACCTGAGCACCCAGTCCAAGCTGAGCAAAGACCCCAACGAGAAGCGCGATCACATGGTCCTGC
TGGAGTTCGTGACCGCCGCCGGGATCACTCTCGGCATGGACGAGCTGTACAAGTCCGGACTCAGATCTGG
CTCCAGCGCAGGCAGCGCATCCGGCGGAAGCGGAAGC
[285 nt withheld, positions 808-1092]
TAGGAATTCTGCAGTCGACGGTACCGCGGGCCCGGGATCCACCGGATCTAGATAACTGATCATAATCAGC
CATACCACAT
