>Addgene plasmid #54249 | mEmerald-Sec61-C-18 | addgene partial sequence | sequence record 92379 | EGFP-C 5'-CATGGTCCTGCTGGAGTTCGTG-3'
GACGAGCTGTACAAGTCCGGACTCAGATCTGGCTCCAGCGCAGGCAGCGCATCCGGCGGAAGCGGAAGC
[285 nt withheld, positions 70-354]
TAGGAATTCTGCAGTCGACGGTACCGCGGGCCCGGGATCCACCGGATCTAGATAACTGATCATAATCAGC
CATACCACATTTGTAGAGGTTTTACTTGCTTTAAAAAACCTCCCACACCTCCCCCTGAACCTGAAACATA
AAATGAATGCAATTGTTGTTGTTAACTTGTTTATTGCAGCTTATAATGGTTACAAATAAAGCAATAGCAT
CACAAATTTCACAAATAAAGCATTTTTTTCACTGCATTCTAGTTGTGGTTTGTCCAAACTCATCAATGTA
TCTTAACGCGTAAATTGTAAGCGTTAATATTTTGTTAAAATTCGCGTTAAATTTTTGTTAAATCAGCTCA
TTTTTTAACCAATAGGCCGAAATCGGCAAAATCCCTTATAAATCAAAAGAATAGACCGAGATAGGGTTGA
GTGTTGTTCCAGTTTGGAACAAGAGTCCACTATTAAAGAACGTGGACTCCAACGTCAAAGGGCGAAA
